>Addgene plasmid #74795 | pGWB401 | depositor full sequence | sequence record 141475 | pGWB401 sequence 10844 bps
TTTCACGCCCTTTTAAATATCCGATTATTCTAATAAACGCTCTTTTCTCTTAGGTTTACCCGCCAATATA
TCCTGTCAAACACTGATAGTTTAAACTGAAGGCGGGAAACGACAATCTGATCCAAGCTCAAGCTGCTCTA
GCATTCGCCATTCAGGCTGCGCAACTGTTGGGAAGGGCGATCGGTGCGGGCCTCTTCGCTATTACGCCAG
CTGGCGAAAGGGGGATGTGCTGCAAGGCGATTAAGTTGGGTAACGCCAGGGTTTTCCCAGTCACGACGTT
GTAAAACGACGGCCAGTGCCAAGCTTGCATGCCTGCAGGTCGACTCTAGAGTTATCAACAAGTTTGTACA
AAAAAGCTGAACGAGAAACGTAAAATGATATAAATATCAATATATTAAATTAGATTTTGCATAAAAAACA
GACTACATAATACTGTAAAACACAACATATCCAGTCACTATGGCGGCCCCTCGAGGGGCCGCATTAGGCA
CCCCAGGCTTTACACTTTATGCTTCCGGCTCGTATAATGTGTGGATTTTGAGTTAGGATCCGGCGAGATT
TTCAGGAGCTAAGGAAGCTAAAATGGAGAAAAAAATCACTGGATATACCACCGTTGATATATCCCAATGG
CATCGTAAAGAACATTTTGAGGCATTTCAGTCAGTTGCTCAATGTACCTATAACCAGACCGTTCAGCTGG
ATATTACGGCCTTTTTAAAGACCGTAAAGAAAAATAAGCACAAGTTTTATCCGGCCTTTATTCACATTCT
TGCCCGCCTGATGAATGCTCATCCGGAATTCCGTATGGCAATGAAAGACGGTGAGCTGGTGATATGGGAT
AGTGTTCACCCTTGTTACACCGTTTTCCATGAGCAAACTGAAACGTTTTCATCGCTCTGGAGTGAATACC
ACGACGATTTCCGGCAGTTTCTACACATATATTCGCAAGATGTGGCGTGTTACGGTGAAAACCTGGCCTA
TTTCCCTAAAGGGTTTATTGAGAATATGTTTTTCGTCTCAGCCAATCCCTGGGTGAGTTTCACCAGTTTT
GATTTAAACGTGGCCAATATGGACAACTTCTTCGCCCCCGTTTTCACCATGGGCAAATATTATACGCAAG
GCGACAAGGTGCTGATGCCGCTGGCGATTCAGGTTCATCATGCCGTCTGTGATGGCTTCCATGTCGGCAG
AATGCTTAATGAATTACAACAGTACTGCGATGAGTGGCAGGGCGGGGCGTAAAGATCTGGATCCGGCTTA
CTAAAAGCCAGATAACAGTATGCGTATTTGCGCGCTGATTTTTGCGGTATAAGAATATATACTGATATGT
ATACCCGAAGTATGTCAAAAAGAGGTGTGCTATGAAGCAGCGTATTACAGTGACAGTTGACAGCGACAGC
TATCAGTTGCTCAAGGCATATATGATGTCAATATCTCCGGTCTGGTAAGCACAACCATGCAGAATGAAGC
CCGTCGTCTGCGTGCCGAACGCTGGAAAGCGGAAAATCAGGAAGGGATGGCTGAGGTCGCCCGGTTTATT
GAAATGAACGGCTCTTTTGCTGACGAGAACAGGGACTGGTGAAATGCAGTTTAAGGTTTACACCTATAAA
AGAGAGAGCCGTTATCGTCTGTTTGTGGATGTACAGAGTGATATTATTGACACGCCCGGGCGACGGATGG
TGATCCCCCTGGCCAGTGCACGTCTGCTGTCAGATAAAGTCTCCCGTGAACTTTACCCGGTGGTGCATAT
CGGGGATGAAAGCTGGCGCATGATGACCACCGATATGGCCAGTGTGCCGGTCTCCGTTATCGGGGAAGAA
GTGGCTGATCTCAGCCACCGCGAAAATGACATCAAAAACGCCATTAACCTGATGTTCTGGGGAATATAAA
TGTCAGGCTCCCTTATACACAGCCAGTCTGCAGGTCGACCATAGTGACTGGATATGTTGTGTTTTACAGT
ATTATGTAGTCTGTTTTTTATGCAAAATCTAATTTAATATATTGATATTTATATCATTTTACGTTTCTCG
TTCAGCTTTCTTGTACAAAGTGGTTGATAACAGCGCTTAGAGCTCGAATTTCCCCGATCGTTCAAACATT
TGGCAATAAAGTTTCTTAAGATTGAATCCTGTTGCCGGTCTTGCGATGATTATCATATAATTTCTGTTGA
ATTACGTTAAGCATGTAATAATTAACATGTAATGCATGACGTTATTTATGAGATGGGTTTTTATGATTAG
AGTCCCGCAATTATACATTTAATACGCGATAGAAAACAAAATATAGCGCGCAAACTAGGATAAATTATCG
CGCGCGGTGTCATCTATGTTACTAGATCGGGAATTGGTTCCGGAACCAATTCGTAATCATGGTCATAGCT
GTTTCCTGTGTGAAATTGTTATCCGCTCACAATTCCACACAACATACGAGCCGGAAGCATAAAGTGTAAA
GCCTGGGGTGCCTAATGAGTGAGCTAACTCACATTAGGCTGAATTAGGCGCGCCTATTTCTGAATTCCCG
ATCTAGTAACATAGATGACACCGCGCGCGATAATTTATCCTAGTTTGCGCGCTATATTTTGTTTTCTATC
GCGTATTAAATGTATAATTGCGGGACTCTAATCATAAAAACCCATCTCATAAATAACGTCATGCATTACA
TGTTAATTATTACATGCTTAACGTAATTCAACAGAAATTATATGATAATCATCGCAAGACCGGCAACAGG
ATTCAATCTTAAGAAACTTTATTGCCAAATGTTTGAACGATCGGGGATCATCCGGGTCTGTGGCGGGAAC
TCCACGAAAATATCCGAACGCAGCAAGATATCGCGGTGCATCTCGGTCTTGCCTGGGCAGTCGCCGCCGA
CGCCGTTGATGTGGACGCCGGGCCCGATCATATTGTCGCTCAGGATCGTGGCGTTGTGCTTGTCGGCCGT
TGCTGTCGTAATGATATCGGCACCTTCGACCGCCTGTTCCGCAGAGATCCCGTGGGCGAAGAACTCCAGC
ATGAGATCCCCGCGCTGGAGGATCATCCAGCCGGCGTCCCGGAAAACGATTCCGAAGCCCAACCTTTCAT
AGAAGGCGGCGGTGGAATCGAAATCTCGTGATGGCAGGTTGGGCGTCGCTTGGTCGGTCATTTCGAACCC
CAGAGTCCCGCTCAGAAGAACTCGTCAAGAAGGCGATAGAAGGCGATGCGCTGCGAATCGGGAGCGGCGA
TACCGTAAAGCACGAGGAAGCGGTCAGCCCATTCGCCGCCAAGCTCTTCAGCAATATCACGGGTAGCCAA
CGCTATGTCCTGATAGCGGTCCGCCACACCCAGCCGGCCACAGTCGATGAATCCAGAAAAGCGGCCATTT
TCCACCATGATATTCGGCAAGCAGGCATCGCCATGGGTCACGACGAGATCATCGCCGTCGGGCATGCGCG
CCTTGAGCCTGGCGAACAGTTCGGCTGGCGCGAGCCCCTGATGCTCTTCGTCCAGATCATCCTGATCGAC
AAGACCGGCTTCCATCCGAGTACGTGCTCGCTCGATGCGATGTTTCGCTTGGTGGTCGAATGGGCAGGTA
GCCGGATCAAGCGTATGCAGCCGCCGCATTGCATCAGCCATGATGGATACTTTCTCGGCAGGAGCAAGGT
GAGATGACAGGAGATCCTGCCCCGGCACTTCGCCCAATAGCAGCCAGTCCCTTCCCGCTTCAGTGACAAC
GTCGAGCACAGCTGCGCAAGGAACGCCCGTCGTGGCCAGCCACGATAGCCGCGCTGCCTCGTCCTGCAGT
TCATTCAGGGCACCGGACAGGTCGGTCTTGACAAAAAGAACCGGGCGCCCCTGCGCTGACAGCCGGAACA
CGGCGGCATCAGAGCAGCCGATTGTCTGTTGTGCCCAGTCATAGCCGAATAGCCTCTCCACCCAAGCGGC
CGGAGAACCTGCGTGCAATCCATCTTGTTCAATCATGCGAAACGATCCAGATCCGGTGCAGATTATTTGG
ATTGAGAGTGAATATGAGACTCTAATTGGATACCGAGGGGAATTTATGGAACGTCAGTGGAGCATTTTTG
ACAAGAAATATTTGCTAGCTGATAGTGACCTTAGGCGACTTTTGAACGCGCAATAATGGTTTCTGACGTA
TGTGCTTAGCTCATTAAACTCCAGAAACCCGCGGCTGAGTGGCTCCTTCAACGTTGCGGTTCTGTCAGTT
CCAAACGTAAAACGGCTTGTCCCGCGTCATCGGCGGGGGTCATAACGTGACTCCCTTAATTCTCCGCTCA
TGATGAATTCAGAAATAAATTCAGCCTAATTCGGCGTTAATTCAGTACATTAAAAACGTCCGCAATGTGT
TATTAAGTTGTCTAAGCGTCAATTTGTTTACACCACAATATATCCTGCCACCAGCCAGCCAACAGCTCCC
CGACCGGCAGCTCGGCACAAAATCACCACTCGATACAGGCAGCCCATCAGTCCGGGACGGCGTCAGCGGG
AGAGCCGTTGTAAGGCGGCAGACTTTGCTCATGTTACCGATGCTATTCGGAAGAACGGCAACTAAGCTGC
CGGGTTTGAAACACGGATGATCTCGCGGAGGGTAGCATGTTGATTGTAACGATGACAGAGCGTTGCTGCC
TGTGATCAATTCGGGCACGAACCCAGTGGACATAAGCCTGTTCGGTTCGTAAGCTGTAATGCAAGTAGCG
TATGCGCTCACGCAACTGGTCCAGAACCTTGACCGAACGCAGCGGTGGTAACGGCGCAGTGGCGGTTTTC
ATGGCTTGTTATGACTGTTTTTTTGGGGTACAGTCTATGCCTCGGGCATCCAAGCAGCAAGCGCGTTACG
CCGTGGGTCGATGTTTGATGTTATGGAGCAGCAACGATGTTACGCAGCAGGGCAGTCGCCCTAAAACAAA
GTTAAACATCATGGGGGAAGCGGTGATCGCCGAAGTATCGACTCAACTATCAGAGGTAGTTGGCGTCATC
GAGCGCCATCTCGAACCGACGTTGCTGGCCGTACATTTGTACGGCTCCGCAGTGGATGGCGGCCTGAAGC
CACACAGTGATATTGATTTGCTGGTTACGGTGACCGTAAGGCTTGATGAAACAACGCGGCGAGCTTTGAT
CAACGACCTTTTGGAAACTTCGGCTTCCCCTGGAGAGAGCGAGATTCTCCGCGCTGTAGAAGTCACCATT
GTTGTGCACGACGACATCATTCCGTGGCGTTATCCAGCTAAGCGCGAACTGCAATTTGGAGAATGGCAGC
GCAATGACATTCTTGCAGGTATCTTCGAGCCAGCCACGATCGACATTGATCTGGCTATCTTGCTGACAAA
AGCAAGAGAACATAGCGTTGCCTTGGTAGGTCCAGCGGCGGAGGAACTCTTTGATCCGGTTCCTGAACAG
GATCTATTTGAGGCGCTAAATGAAACCTTAACGCTATGGAACTCGCCGCCCGACTGGGCTGGCGATGAGC
GAAATGTAGTGCTTACGTTGTCCCGCATTTGGTACAGCGCAGTAACCGGCAAAATCGCGCCGAAGGATGT
CGCTGCCGACTGGGCAATGGAGCGCCTGCCGGCCCAGTATCAGCCCGTCATACTTGAAGCTAGACAGGCT
TATCTTGGACAAGAAGAAGATCGCTTGGCCTCGCGCGCAGATCAGTTGGAAGAATTTGTCCACTACGTGA
AAGGCGAGATCACCAAGGTAGTCGGCAAATAATGTCTAGCTAGAAATTCGTTCAAGCCGACGCCGCTTCG
CGGCGCGGCTTAACTCAAGCGTTAGATGCACTAAGCACATAATTGCTCACAGCCAAACTATCAGGTCAAG
TCTGCTTTTATTATTTTTAAGCGTGCATAATAAGCCCTACACAAATTGGGAGATATATCATGCATGACCA
AAATCCCTTAACGTGAGTTTTCGTTCCACTGAGCGTCAGACCCCGTAGAAAAGATCAAAGGATCTTCTTG
AGATCCTTTTTTTCTGCGCGTAATCTGCTGCTTGCAAACAAAAAAACCACCGCTACCAGCGGTGGTTTGT
TTGCCGGATCAAGAGCTACCAACTCTTTTTCCGAAGGTAACTGGCTTCAGCAGAGCGCAGATACCAAATA
CTGTCCTTCTAGTGTAGCCGTAGTTAGGCCACCACTTCAAGAACTCTGTAGCACCGCCTACATACCTCGC
TCTGCTAATCCTGTTACCAGTGGCTGCTGCCAGTGGCGATAAGTCGTGTCTTACCGGGTTGGACTCAAGA
CGATAGTTACCGGATAAGGCGCAGCGGTCGGGCTGAACGGGGGGTTCGTGCACACAGCCCAGCTTGGAGC
GAACGACCTACACCGAACTGAGATACCTACAGCGTGAGCTATGAGAAAGCGCCACGCTTCCCGAAGGGAG
AAAGGCGGACAGGTATCCGGTAAGCGGCAGGGTCGGAACAGGAGAGCGCACGAGGGAGCTTCCAGGGGGA
AACGCCTGGTATCTTTATAGTCCTGTCGGGTTTCGCCACCTCTGACTTGAGCGTCGATTTTTGTGATGCT
CGTCAGGGGGGCGGAGCCTATGGAAAAACGCCAGCAACGCGGCCTTTTTACGGTTCCTGGCCTTTTGCTG
GCCTTTTGCTCACATGTTCTTTCCTGCGTTATCCCCTGATTCTGTGGATAACCGTATTACCGCCTTTGAG
TGAGCTGATACCGCTCGCCGCAGCCGAACGACCGAGCGCAGCGAGTCAGTGAGCGAGGAAGCGGAAGAGC
GCCTGATGCGGTATTTTCTCCTTACGCATCTGTGCGGTATTTCACACCGCATATGGTGCACTCTCAGTAC
AATCTGCTCTGATGCCGCATAGTTAAGCCAGTATACACTCCGCTATCGCTACGTGACTGGGTCATGGCTG
CGCCCCGACACCCGCCAACACCCGCTGACGCGCCCTGACGGGCTTGTCTGCTCCCGGCATCCGCTTACAG
ACAAGCTGTGACCGTCTCCGGGAGCTGCATGTGTCAGAGGTTTTCACCGTCATCACCGAAACGCGCGAGG
CAGGGTGCCTTGATGTGGGCGCCGGCGGTCGAGTGGCGACGGCGCGGCTTGTCCGCGCCCTGGTAGATTG
CCTGGCCGTAGGCCAGCCATTTTTGAGCGGCCAGCGGCCGCGATAGGCCGACGCGAAGCGGCGGGGCGTA
GGGAGCGCAGCGACCGAAGGGTAGGCGCTTTTTGCAGCTCTTCGGCTGTGCGCTGGCCAGACAGTTATGC
ACAGGCCAGGCGGGTTTTAAGAGTTTTAATAAGTTTTAAAGAGTTTTAGGCGGAAAAATCGCCTTTTTTC
TCTTTTATATCAGTCACTTACATGTGTGACCGGTTCCCAATGTACGGCTTTGGGTTCCCAATGTACGGGT
TCCGGTTCCCAATGTACGGCTTTGGGTTCCCAATGTACGTGCTATCCACAGGAAAGAGACCTTTTCGACC
TTTTTCCCCTGCTAGGGCAATTTGCCCTAGCATCTGCTCCGTACATTAGGAACCGGCGGATGCTTCGCCC
TCGATCAGGTTGCGGTAGCGCATGACTAGGATCGGGCCAGCCTGCCCCGCCTCCTCCTTCAAATCGTACT
CCGGCAGGTCATTTGACCCGATCAGCTTGCGCACGGTGAAACAGAACTTCTTGAACTCTCCGGCGCTGCC
ACTGCGTTCGTAGATCGTCTTGAACAACCATCTGGCTTCTGCCTTGCCTGCGGCGCGGCGTGCCAGGCGG
TAGAGAAAACGGCCGATGCCGGGATCGATCAAAAAGTAATCGGGGTGAACCGTCAGCACGTCCGGGTTCT
TGCCTTCTGTGATCTCGCGGTACATCCAATCAGCTAGCTCGATCTCGATGTACTCCGGCCGCCCGGTTTC
GCTCTTTACGATCTTGTAGCGGCTAATCAAGGCTTCACCCTCGGATACCGTCACCAGGCGGCCGTTCTTG
GCCTTCTTCGTACGCTGCATGGCAACGTGCGTGGTGTTTAACCGAATGCAGGTTTCTACCAGGTCGTCTT
TCTGCTTTCCGCCATCGGCTCGCCGGCAGAACTTGAGTACGTCCGCAACGTGTGGACGGAACACGCGGCC
GGGCTTGTCTCCCTTCCCTTCCCGGTATCGGTTCATGGATTCGGTTAGATGGGAAACCGCCATCAGTACC
AGGTCGTAATCCCACACACTGGCCATGCCGGCCGGCCCTGCGGAAACCTCTACGTGCCCGTCTGGAAGCT
CGTAGCGGATCACCTCGCCAGCTCGTCGGTCACGCTTCGACAGACGGAAAACGGCCACGTCCATGATGCT
GCGACTATCGCGGGTGCCCACGTCATAGAGCATCGGAACGAAAAAATCTGGTTGCTCGTCGCCCTTGGGC
GGCTTCCTAATCGACGGCGCACCGGCTGCCGGCGGTTGCCGGGATTCTTTGCGGATTCGATCAGCGGCCG
CTTGCCACGATTCACCGGGGCGTGCTTCTGCCTCGATGCGTTGCCGCTGGGCGGCCTGCGCGGCCTTCAA
CTTCTCCACCAGGTCATCACCCAGCGCCGCGCCGATTTGTACCGGGCCGGATGGTTTGCGACCGCTCACG
CCGATTCCTCGGGCTTGGGGGTTCCAGTGCCATTGCAGGGCCGGCAGACAACCCAGCCGCTTACGCCTGG
CCAACCGCCCGTTCCTCCACACATGGGGCATTCCACGGCGTCGGTGCCTGGTTGTTCTTGATTTTCCATG
CCGCCTCCTTTAGCCGCTAAAATTCATCTACTCATTTATTCATTTGCTCATTTACTCTGGTAGCTGCGCG
ATGTATTCAGATAGCAGCTCGGTAATGGTCTTGCCTTGGCGTACCGCGTACATCTTCAGCTTGGTGTGAT
CCTCCGCCGGCAACTGAAAGTTGACCCGCTTCATGGCTGGCGTGTCTGCCAGGCTGGCCAACGTTGCAGC
CTTGCTGCTGCGTGCGCTCGGACGGCCGGCACTTAGCGTGTTTGTGCTTTTGCTCATTTTCTCTTTACCT
CATTAACTCAAATGAGTTTTGATTTAATTTCAGCGGCCAGCGCCTGGACCTCGCGGGCAGCGTCGCCCTC
GGGTTCTGATTCAAGAACGGTTGTGCCGGCGGCGGCAGTGCCTGGGTAGCTCACGCGCTGCGTGATACGG
GACTCAAGAATGGGCAGCTCGTACCCGGCCAGCGCCTCGGCAACCTCACCGCCGATGCGCGTGCCTTTGA
TCGCCCGCGACACGACAAAGGCCGCTTGTAGCCTTCCATCCGTGACCTCAATGCGCTGCTTAACCAGCTC
CACCAGGTCGGCGGTGGCCCATATGTCGTAAGGGCTTGGCTGCACCGGAATCAGCACGAAGTCGGCTGCC
TTGATCGCGGACACAGCCAAGTCCGCCGCCTGGGGCGCTCCGTCGATCACTACGAAGTCGCGCCGGCCGA
TGGCCTTCACGTCGCGGTCAATCGTCGGGCGGTCGATGCCGACAACGGTTAGCGGTTGATCTTCCCGCAC
GGCCGCCCAATCGCGGGCACTGCCCTGGGGATCGGAATCGACTAACAGAACATCGGCCCCGGCGAGTTGC
AGGGCGCGGGCTAGATGGGTTGCGATGGTCGTCTTGCCTGACCCGCCTTTCTGGTTAAGTACAGCGATAA
CCTTCATGCGTTCCCCTTGCGTATTTGTTTATTTACTCATCGCATCATATACGCAGCGACCGCATGACGC
AAGCTGTTTTACTCAAATACACATCACCTTTTTAGACGGCGGCGCTCGGTTTCTTCAGCGGCCAAGCTGG
CCGGCCAGGCCGCCAGCTTGGCATCAGACAAACCGGCCAGGATTTCATGCAGCCGCACGGTTGAGACGTG
CGCGGGCGGCTCGAACACGTACCCGGCCGCGATCATCTCCGCCTCGATCTCTTCGGTAATGAAAAACGGT
TCGTCCTGGCCGTCCTGGTGCGGTTTCATGCTTGTTCCTCTTGGCGTTCATTCTCGGCGGCCGCCAGGGC
GTCGGCCTCGGTCAATGCGTCCTCACGGAAGGCACCGCGCCGCCTGGCCTCGGTGGGCGTCACTTCCTCG
CTGCGCTCAAGTGCGCGGTACAGGGTCGAGCGATGCACGCCAAGCAGTGCAGCCGCCTCTTTCACGGTGC
GGCCTTCCTGGTCGATCAGCTCGCGGGCGTGCGCGATCTGTGCCGGGGTGAGGGTAGGGCGGGGGCCAAA
CTTCACGCCTCGGGCCTTGGCGGCCTCGCGCCCGCTCCGGGTGCGGTCGATGATTAGGGAACGCTCGAAC
TCGGCAATGCCGGCGAACACGGTCAACACCATGCGGCCGGCCGGCGTGGTGGTGTCGGCCCACGGCTCTG
CCAGGCTACGCAGGCCCGCGCCGGCCTCCTGGATGCGCTCGGCAATGTCCAGTAGGTCGCGGGTGCTGCG
GGCCAGGCGGTCTAGCCTGGTCACTGTCACAACGTCGCCAGGGCGTAGGTGGTCAAGCATCCTGGCCAGC
TCCGGGCGGTCGCGCCTGGTGCCGGTGATCTTCTCGGAAAACAGCTTGGTGCAGCCGGCCGCGTGCAGTT
CGGCCCGTTGGTTGGTCAAGTCCTGGTCGTCGGTGCTGACGCGGGCATAGCCCAGCAGGCCAGCGGCGGC
GCTCTTGTTCATGGCGTAATGTCTCCGGTTCTAGTCGCAAGTATTCTACTTTATGCGACTAAAACACGCG
ACAAGAAAACGCCAGGAAAAGGGCAGGGCGGCAGCCTGTCGCGTAACTTAGGACTTGTGCGACATGTCGT
TTTCAGAAGACGGCTGCACTGAACGTCAGAAGCCGACTGCACTATAGCAGCGGAGGGGTTGGATCAAAGT
ACTTTGATCCCGAGGGGAACCCTGTGGTTGGCATGCACATACAAATGGACGAACGGATAAACCT
Features (pLannotate 1.2.2; 30 found; start..end, strand, type, name):
     54..78      -  misc_feature   RB T-DNA repeat: right border repeat from nopaline C58 T-DNA
    144..298     -  CDS            lacZα (fragment): LacZα fragment of β-galactosidase; lacZ fragment
    301..331     -  misc_feature   MCS (fragment): pUC18/19 multiple cloning site
    338..462     +  protein_bind   attR1: mutant version of attR; recombination site for the Gateway® LR reaction LR Clonase™
    499..529     +  promoter       lac UV5 promoter: E. coli lac promoter with an "up" mutation
    554..582     +  promoter       cat promoter (fragment): promoter of the E. coli cat gene encoding chloramphenicol acetyltransferase
    583..1242    +  CDS            CmR: chloramphenicol acetyltransferase; cat; confers resistance to chloramphenicol
   1421..1579    +  CDS            ccdA (fragment): CCDA_ECO57 - Also known as H, letA. Experimental evidence at protein level: Swiss-Prot protein existence level 1. Antitoxin component of a type II toxin-antitoxin (TA) system which inhibits the post-segregational killing (PSK) of plasmid-free cells, also referred to as a plasmid addiction system. Binds to and blocks the activity of CcdB; will also remove bound CcdB protein from the CcdB-GyrA complex by forming a CcdA-CcdB complex, a process termed rejuvenation. Functions as a transcriptional corepressor for the ccdAB operon, repression also requires CcdB (By similarity). From Escherichia coli
   1584..1886    +  CDS            ccdB: CCDB_ECOLI - Also known as G, letB, letD. Experimental evidence at protein level: Swiss-Prot protein existence level 1. Toxic component of a type II toxin-antitoxin (TA) system, functioning in plasmid maintainence. Responsible for the post- segregational killing (PSK) of plasmid-free cells, also referred to as a plasmid addiction system. Half-life of over 2 hours. Cell killing by CcdB is accompanied by filamentation, defects in chromosome and plasmid segregation, defects in cell division, formation of anucleate cells, decreased DNA synthesis and plasmid loss. Interferes with the activity of DN
   1930..2054    -  protein_bind   attR2: mutant version of attR; recombination site for the Gateway® LR reaction LR Clonase™
   2086..2338    +  terminator     NOS terminator: nopaline synthase terminator and poly(A) signal
   2394..2416    -  protein_bind   lac operator (fragment): The lac repressor binds to the lac operator to inhibit transcription in E. coli. This inhibition can be relieved by adding lactose or isopropyl-β-D-thiogalactopyranoside (IPTG). lac repressor encoded by lacI
   2420..2450    -  promoter       lac promoter: promoter for the E. coli lac operon
   2465..2486    -  protein_bind   CAP binding site: CAP binding activates transcription in the presence of cAMP. E. coli catabolite activator protein
   2520..2772    -  terminator     NOS terminator: nopaline synthase terminator and poly(A) signal
   2779..2985    -  CDS            ocd (fragment): OCD_AGRFC - Experimental evidence at protein level: Swiss-Prot protein existence level 1. Catalyzes the conversion of L-ornithine into L-proline with release of ammonia. Is involved in the utilization of nopaline, a catabolic pathway that proceeds through L-arginine and L-ornithine to L-proline. Nopaline is a predominant opine in plant cells transformed with Ti plasmid pTiC58. From Agrobacterium fabrum (strain C58 / ATCC 33970) (Agrobacterium tumefaciens (strain C58)).
   2992..3141    -  CDS            ble (fragment): BLE_KLEPN - Experimental evidence at protein level: Swiss-Prot protein existence level 1. Binding protein with a strong affinity to the bleomycin family of antibiotics. Binds to CL990; an antimitotic-antibiotic compound. From Klebsiella pneumoniae.
   3162..3956    -  CDS            NeoR/KanR: aminoglycoside phosphotransferase from Tn5; aph(3')-II (or nptII); confers resistance to neomycin, kanamycin, and G418 (Geneticin®)
   3977..4160    -  promoter       NOS promoter: nopaline synthase promoter NOS promoter
   4366..4390    -  misc_feature   LB T-DNA repeat: left border repeat from nopaline C58 T-DNA
   4649..4672    +  promoter       Pc promoter (fragment): intI1 (promoter lies within the coding sequence); class 1 integron promoter
   4848..4904    +  CDS            GmR (fragment): gentamycin acetyltransferase; aacC1; confers resistance to gentamycin
   4915..5702    +  CDS            SmR (fragment): aminoglycoside adenylyltransferase (Murphy, 1985); aadA; confers resistance to spectinomycin and streptomycin
   5948..6536    +  rep_origin     ori: high-copy-number ColE1/pMB1/pBR322/pUC origin of replication
   6722..6862    -  misc_feature   bom: basis of mobility region from pBR322
   6964..7003    -  CDS            rop (fragment): Rop protein, which maintains plasmids at low copy number; rop
   7206..7400    -  rep_origin     pVS1 oriV: origin of replication for the Pseudomonas plasmid pVS1 (Heeb et al., 2000)
   7466..8539    -  CDS            pVS1 RepA: replication protein from the Pseudomonas plasmid pVS1 (Heeb et al., 2000)
   8968..9597    -  CDS            pVS1 StaA: stability protein from the Pseudomonas plasmid pVS1 (Heeb et al., 2000)
  10157..10558   -  CDS            Y4CG_SINFN (fragment): Protein inferred from homology: Swiss-Prot protein existence level 3. From Sinorhizobium fredii (strain NBRC 101917 / NGR234).
