[The description below was written by a language model from this plasmid's Addgene catalogue record and pLannotate feature annotations shown in this document.]
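Description:
pGWB401 is an empty Gateway destination binary vector for Agrobacterium-mediated plant transformation, built on the pPZP221 backbone. The original gentamycin-resistance plant marker was removed and replaced by a kanamycin marker. The annotated sequence is about 10.8 kb. The backbone carries a ColE1/pBR322-type origin with the bom mobilisation region for high-copy maintenance in E. coli. It also carries the pVS1 oriV with the RepA replication and StaA stability genes, which support maintenance in Agrobacterium. Bacterial selection relies on an aadA spectinomycin/streptomycin resistance gene outside the T-DNA. Chloramphenicol resistance comes from the Gateway cassette while that cassette remains unrecombined.

The T-DNA is bounded by nopaline-type right and left border repeats. Next to the right border, within remnants of the pUC lacZα/multiple cloning site region, lies the attR1–CmR–ccdB–attR2 cassette, followed by a NOS terminator. The record lists no promoter and no tag upstream of the cassette, so this is the "simple cloning" member of the series. An LR reaction with an entry clone replaces the CmR/ccdB segment with the fragment of interest, which would generally need to bring its own regulatory sequence, as with a genomic fragment. The ccdB toxin counter-selects non-recombined plasmid, which is why the empty vector is propagated in a ccdB-tolerant strain. Toward the left border sits the plant selection unit, NOS promoter–NPTII–NOS terminator, which confers kanamycin resistance on transformed plant cells. It is oriented opposite to the Gateway cassette, so the two NOS terminators form an inverted repeat. The depositor notes that this repeat forms secondary structure that interferes with sequencing from pUC primers, and that cutting between the two copies with AscI relieves the problem.
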