Addgene plasmid #74795: pGWB401
Purpose: (Empty Backbone) Gateway cloning compatible binary vector for simple cloning of gene.
Depositing lab: Tsuyoshi Nakagawa. Depositing organization: Shimane University. Publication: Improved Gateway binary vectors: high-performance vectors for creation of fusion constructs in transgenic analysis of plants. Nakagawa T, Suzuki T, Murata S, Nakamura S, Hino T, Maeo K, Tabata R, Kawai T, Tanaka K, Niwa Y, Watanabe Y, Nakamura K, Kimura T, Ishiguro S. Biosci Biotechnol Biochem. 2007 Aug;71(8):2095-100. Epub 2007 Aug 7. 10.1271/bbb.70216 PubMed 17690442.
Backbone
  Vector backbone: pPZP221
  Backbone manufacturer: Hajdukiewicz P., Svab Z. and Maliga P.
  Backbone size (bp): 8500
  Modifications to backbone: gentamycin-resistant marker was removed and kanamycin-resistant marker (NOS promoter:NPTII:NOS terminator) was inserted.
  Vector type: Plant Expression
  Promoter: No Promoter
  Selectable markers: Kanamycin
Growth in bacteria
  Bacterial resistance: Chloramphenicol and Spectinomycin, 25 & 50 μg/mL
  Growth temperature: 37°C
  Growth strain: ccdB Survival
  Copy number: High Copy
Gene/Insert
  Cloning method: Gateway Cloning
Terms and licenses: Academic/Nonprofit Terms; Industry Terms: Not Available to Industry
Depositor comments: Please note that pUC primers are not recommended for sequencing due to the inverted repeat of the Tnos sequence which forms a secondary structure and prevents sequencing reactions. If you need to sequence or PCR the Tnos region, digestion by AscI helps separates two Tnos sequences and prevents the secondary structure.
How to cite: pGWB401 was a gift from Tsuyoshi Nakagawa (Addgene plasmid # 74795 ; http://n2t.net/addgene:74795 ; RRID:Addgene_74795)
