>Addgene plasmid #74795 | pGWB401 | addgene partial sequence | sequence record 152605 | CAT-R 5'-GCAACTGACTGAAATGCCTC-3'
ACGGTGGTATATCCAGTGATTTTTTTCTCCATTTTAGCTTCCTTAGCTCCTGAAAATCTCGACGGATCCT
AACTCAAAATCCACACATTATACGAGCCGGAAGCATAAAGTGTAAAGCCTGGGGTGCCTAATGCGGCCCC
TCGAGGGGCCGCCATAGTGACTGGATATGTTGTGTTTTACAGTATTATGTAGTCTGTTTTTTATGCAAAA
TCTAATTTAATATATTGATATTTATATCATTTTACGTTTCTCGTTCAGCTTTTTTGTACAAACTTGTTGA
TAACTCTAGAGTCGACCTGCAGGCATGCAAGCTTGGCACTGGCCGTCGTTTTACAACGTCGTGACTGGGA
AAACCCTGGCGTTACCCAACTTAATCGCCTTGCAGCACATCCCCCTTTCGCCAGCTGGCGTAATAGCGAA
GAGGCCCGCACCGATCGCCCTTCCCAACAGTTGCGCAGCCTGAATGGCGAATGCTAGAGCAGCTTGAGCT
TGGATCAGATTGTCGTTTCCCGCCTTCAGTTTAAACTATCAGTGTTTGACAGGATATATTGGCGGGTAAA
CCTAAGAGAAAAGAGCGTTTATTAGAATAATCGGATATTTAAAAGGGCGTGAAAAGGTTTATCCGTTCGT
CCATTTGTATGTGCATGCCAACCACAGGGTTCCCCTCGGGATCAAAGTACTTTGATCCAACCCCTCCGCT
GCTATAGTGCAGTCGGCTTCTGACGTTCAGTGCAGCCGTCTTTCTTGA
