>Addgene plasmid #74795 | pGWB401 | addgene partial sequence | sequence record 152606 | ccdB-Fwd 5'-GCATGATGACCACCGATATG-3'
ATCTCAGCCACCGCGAAAATGACATCAAAAACGCCATTAACCTGATGTTCTGGGGAATATAAATGTCAGG
CTCCCTTATACACAGCCAGTCTGCAGGTCGACCATAGTGACTGGATATGTTGTGTTTTACAGTATTATGT
AGTCTGTTTTTTATGCAAAATCTAATTTAATATATTGATATTTATATCATTTTACGTTTCTCGTTCAGCT
TTCTTGTACAAAGTGGTTGATAACAGCGCTTAGAGCTCGAATTTCCCCGATCGTTCAAACATTTGG
